>Addgene plasmid #155121 | pTol2CG2-acta1:QFGal4-SV40pA | addgene full sequence | sequence record 310830 | Addgene NGS Result
CGTCGACCTCGAGGGGGGGCCCGGTACCCAGCTTTTGACCCAGCTTTCTTGTACAAAGTGGGAGGTACCG
GGCCCCCCCTCGAGGTCGACGGTATCGATAAGCTTGATATCGAATTCCTGCAGCCCGGGGGATCCACTAG
TTCTAGAGCGGCCGCCACCGCGGTGGAGCTCACCGGTAGATCTGCAACTTTATTATACATAGTTGATAAT
TCACTGGCCGTCGTTTTACGGTACCATCGATGATGATCCAGACATGATAAGATACATTGATGAGTTTGGA
CAAACCACAACTAGAATGCAGTGAAAAAAATGCTTTATTTGTGAAATTTGTGATGCTATTGCTTTATTTG
TAACCATTATAAGCTGCAATAAACAAGTTAACAACAACAATTGCATTCATTTTATGTTTCAGGTTCAGGG
GGAGGTGTGGGAGGTTTTTTAAAGCAAGTAAAACCTCTACAAATGTGGTATGGCTGATTATGATCCTCTA
GATCAGATCTTGACCAAAGCTTAAATCAGTTGTGTTAAATAAGAGACATTCAAAATAAATGTAAATGAGC
TCTCCAAATCAGCAGACTTAACATTCTTTAAAATGATTGATTCAATAGTGATAAAAATCAGGCATAGCCA
GTTGTAACTTTAGATAAATTACAGAAAATGTCAAATACAGAGAACCGATTCTTTTTTATGATACATCCAA
GCACACATTTAACACAATCCAGGCAAACCCCGAATTTCACAGTCACAAGCACTGTTTGTACAAGAGCTTT
GCCTAAGGACACACAGTCTCTATAAGTCCAGGTCGTTGGTTTCACTCTTATTTTAAACATGTGACATTTT
TCCTGCCATCCTGTCTTAGGCTGCTGTTTGCTTCATTCCATGTCACATTAATTTCCTCAGTAGCACCTTT
TACACACACAGCCAATCTTTTCCAGAAAATTCAATTGCTTTGAAGAGATAATGTGTGAACAAATCCATTT
AGAAAAGGAAAATTAAGAATTTGTAAAATCATCTGTAAATTGTTGGCATTCTTCTGTATATGAACATCAC
ATCATTTACAGGTAAAGGTCTGGTCATTAATTATATGACAATTTACTGGTATTATTTTGTGAAAGGGGCT
ATTTTCAATGCGTTCATCCATCCTTTTCATCCCTCAAATCTCTCATTCACGTCCCCCTCCCCATCTGCAC
ACTTTATCTCATTTTCCACCCTGCTGGAATCTGAGCACTTGTGCAGTTATCAGGGCTCCTGTATTTAGGA
GGCTCTGGGTGTCCATGTAGGGGACGAACAGAAACACTGCAGACCTTTATAGAAGAACAAATGATAAGAG
TCCTCGTACATAAAGACTCCATTAGTAACGTCAGTGACCCAGGAGCCCAGACCAACAGCAAAGCAGACAG
TGAAATCACTAGTGAATTCGCGGCCGCCTGCAGGTCGACGGTATCGATTCGAATTCAAGGCCTCTCGAGC
CTCTAAGCCACCATGGGCTGCATCAAGAGCAAGCGCAAGGACAACCTGAACGACGACGAGGCCGCCATGG
GCTGCATCAAGAGCAAGCGCAAGGACAACCTGAACGACGACGAGGCACCGGTCGCCACCATGGCCTCCTC
CGAGGACGTCATCAAGGAGTTCATGCGCTTCAAGGTGCGCATGGAGGGCTCCGTGAACGGCCACGAGTTC
GAGATCGAGGGCGAGGGCGAGGGCCGCCCCTACGAGGGCACCCAGACCGCCAAGCTGAAGGTGACCAAGG
GCGGCCCCCTGCCCTTCGCCTGGGACATCCTGTCCCCTCAGTTCCAGTACGGCTCCAAGGCCTACGTGAA
GCACCCCGCCGACATCCCCGACTACTTGAAGCTGTCCTTCCCCGAGGGCTTCAAGTGGGAGCGCGTGATG
AACTTCGAGGACGGCGGCGTGGTGACCGTGACCCAGGACTCCTCCCTGCAGGACGGCGAGTTCATCTACA
AGGTGAAGCTGCGCGGCACCAACTTCCCCTCCGACGGCCCCGTAATGCAGAAGAAGACCATGGGCTGGGA
GGCCTCCACCGAGCGGATGTACCCCGAGGACGGCGCCCTGAAGGGCGAGATCAAGATGAGGCTGAAGCTG
AAGGACGGCGGCCACTACGACGCCGAGGTCAAGACCACCTACATGGCCAAGAAGCCCGTGCAGCTGCCCG
GCGCCTACAAGACCGACATCAAGCTGGACATCACCTCCCACAACGAGGACTACACCATCGTGGAACAGTA
CGAGCGCGCCGAGGGCCGCCACTCCACCGGCGCCTAATACGTAGATCCAGACATGATAAGATACATTGAT
GAGTTTGGACAAACCACAACTAGAATGCAGTGAAAAAAATGCTTTATTTGTGAAATTTGTGATGCTATTG
CTTTATTTGTAACCATTATAAGCTGCAATAAACAAGAGATCTGCGAAGATACGGCCACGGGTGCTCTTGA
TCCTGTGGCTGATTTTGGACTGTGCTGCTCGCAGCTGCTGATGAATCACATACTTCCTCCATTTTCTTCC
ACTGATTGACTGTTATAATTTCCCTAATTTCCAGGTCAAGGTGCTGTGCATTGTGGTAATAGATGTGACA
TGACGTCACTTCCAAAGGACCAATGAACATGTCTGACCAATTTCATATAATGTGAAAACGATTTTCATAG
GCAGAATAAATAACATTTAAATTAAACTGGGCATCAGCGCAATTCAATTGGTTTGGTAATAGCAAGGGAA
AATAGAATGAAGTGATCTCCAAAAAATAAGTACTTTTTGACTGTAAATAAAATTGTAAGGAGTAAAAAGT
ACTTTTTTTTCTAAAAAAATGTAATTAAGTAAAAGTAAAAGTATTGATTTTTAATTGTACTCAAGTAAAG
TAAAAATCCCCAAAAATAATACTTAAGTACAGTAATCAAGTAAAATTACTCAAGTACTTTACACCTCTGG
TTCTTGACCCCCTACCTTCAGCAAGCCCAGCAGATCCACTAGTTCTAGAGCGGCCGCCACCGCGGTGGAG
CTCCAGCTTTTGTTCCCTTTAGTGAGGGTTAATTGCGCGCTTGGCGTAATCATGGTCATAGCTGTTTCCT
GTGTGAAATTGTTATCCGCTCACAATTCCACACAACATACGAGCCGGAAGCATAAAGTGTAAAGCCTGGG
GTGCCTAATGAGTGAGCTAACTCACATTAATTGCGTTGCGCTCACTGCCCGCTTTCCAGTCGGGAAACCT
GTCGTGCCAGCTGCATTAATGAATCGGCCAACGCGCGGGGAGAGGCGGTTTGCGTATTGGGCGCTCTTCC
GCTTCCTCGCTCACTGACTCGCTGCGCTCGGTCGTTCGGCTGCGGCGAGCGGTATCAGCTCACTCAAAGG
CGGTAATACGGTTATCCACAGAATCAGGGGATAACGCAGGAAAGAACATGTGAGCAAAAGGCCAGCAAAA
GGCCAGGAACCGTAAAAAGGCCGCGTTGCTGGCGTTTTTCCATAGGCTCCGCCCCCCTGACGAGCATCAC
AAAAATCGACGCTCAAGTCAGAGGTGGCGAAACCCGACAGGACTATAAAGATACCAGGCGTTTCCCCCTG
GAAGCTCCCTCGTGCGCTCTCCTGTTCCGACCCTGCCGCTTACCGGATACCTGTCCGCCTTTCTCCCTTC
GGGAAGCGTGGCGCTTTCTCATAGCTCACGCTGTAGGTATCTCAGTTCGGTGTAGGTCGTTCGCTCCAAG
CTGGGCTGTGTGCACGAACCCCCCGTTCAGCCCGACCGCTGCGCCTTATCCGGTAACTATCGTCTTGAGT
CCAACCCGGTAAGACACGACTTATCGCCACTGGCAGCAGCCACTGGTAACAGGATTAGCAGAGCGAGGTA
TGTAGGCGGTGCTACAGAGTTCTTGAAGTGGTGGCCTAACTACGGCTACACTAGAAGAACAGTATTTGGT
ATCTGCGCTCTGCTGAAGCCAGTTACCTTCGGAAAAAGAGTTGGTAGCTCTTGATCCGGCAAACAAACCA
CCGCTGGTAGCGGTGGTTTTTTTGTTTGCAAGCAGCAGATTACGCGCAGAAAAAAAGGATCTCAAGAAGA
TCCTTTGATCTTTTCTACGGGGTCTGACGCTCAGTGGAACGAAAACTCACGTTAAGGCATTTTGGTCATG
AGATTATCAAAAAGGATCTTCACCTAGATCCTTTTAAATTAAAAATGAAGTTTTAAATCAATCTAAAGTA
TATATGAGTAAACTTGGTCTGACAGTTACCAATGCTTAATCAGTGAGGCACCTATCTCAGCGATCTGTCT
ATTTCGTTCATCCATAGTTGCCTGACTCCCCGTCGTGTAGATAACTACGATACGGGAGGGCTTACCATCT
GGCCCCAGTGCTGCAATGATACCGCGAGACCCACGCTCACCGGCTCCAGATTTATCAGCAATAAACCAGC
CAGCCGGAAGGGCCGAGCGCAGAAGTGGTCCTGCAACTTTATCCGCCTCCATCCAGTCTATTAATTGTTG
CCGGGAAGCTAGAGTAAGTAGTTCGCCAGTTAATAGTTTGCGCAACGTTGTTGCCATTGCTACAGGCATC
GTGGTGTCACGCTCGTCGTTTGGTATGGCTTCATTCAGCTCCGGTTCCCAACGATCAAGGCGAGTTACAT
GATCCCCCATGTTGTGCAAAAAAGCGGTTAGCTCCTTCGGTCCTCCGATCGTTGTCAGAAGTAAGTTGGC
CGCAGTGTTATCACTCATGGTTATGGCAGCACTGCATAATTCTCTTACTGTCATGCCATCCGTAAGATGC
TTTTCTGTGACTGGTGAGTACTCAACCAAGTCATTCTGAGAATAGTGTATGCGGCGACCGAGTTGCTCTT
GCCCGGCGTCAATACGGGATAATACCGCGCCACATAGCAGAACTTTAAAAGTGCTCATCATTGGAAAACG
TTCTTCGGGGCGAAAACTCTCAAGGATCTTACCGCTGTTGAGATCCAGTTCGATGTAACCCACTCGTGCA
CCCAACTGATCTTCAGCATCTTTTACTTTCACCAGCGTTTCTGGGTGAGCAAAAACAGGAAGGCAAAATG
CCGCAAAAAAGGGAATAAGGGCGACACGGAAATGTTGAATACTCATACTCTTCCTTTTTCAATATTATTG
AAGCATTTATCAGGGTTATTGTCTCATGAGCGGATACATATTTGAATGTATTTAGAAAAATAAACAAATA
GGGGTTCCGCGCACATTTCCCCGAAAAGTGCCACCTAAATTGTAAGCGTTAATATTTTGTTAAAATTCGC
GTTAAATTTTTGTTAAATCAGCTCATTTTTTAACCAATAGGCCGAAATCGGCAAAATCCCTTATAAATCA
AAAGAATAGACCGAGATAGGGT
[37 nt withheld, positions 5343-5379]
AAAGAACGTGGACTCCAACGTCAAAGG
[49 nt withheld, positions 5407-5455]
T
[86 nt withheld, positions 5457-5542]
GCTGGCTAAGAACTCATCAGCCTCCCCGGTCCATCTACCCACGTACCAATGCACCAATTGGCCACAATGA
CGGCTACTACATGGTGCCATTCCTTCCTCTTTATAGGAATGGAGACTACCTCCTGTCCAACAATGCTCTT
GGATACGAGTACGCCTACCTGTTGGACCCAGGTCATTGCACAACACCAGAAATGCCCTCTGATCTGCAAA
AGACGTGAATATCTGTTCAGACACCCATATCCACTCTGTTCCACACAGGTCAGAGGTTTGTCCAGGAGTT
CTTGACAGAGGTGTAAAAAGTACTCAAAAATTTTACTCAAGTGAAAGTACAAGTACTTAGGGAAAATTTT
ACTCAATTAAAAGTAAAAGTATCTGGCTAGAATCTTACTTGAGTAAAAGTAAAAAAGTACTCCATTAAAA
TTGTACTTGAGTATTAAGGAAGTAAAAGTAAAAGCAAGAAAGAAAACTAGAGATTCTTGTTTAAGCTTTT
AATCTCAAAAAACATTAAATGAAATGCATACAAGGTTTTATCCTGCTTTAGAACTGTTTGTATTTAATTA
TCAAACTATAAGACAGACAATCTAATGCCAGTACACGCTACTCAAAGTTGTAAAACCTCAGATTTAACTT
CAGTAGAAGCTGATTCTCAAAATTGTTAGTGTCAAGCCTAGCTCTTTTGGGGCTGAAAAGCAATCCTGCA
GTGCTGAAAAGCCTCTCACAGGCAGCCGATGCGGGAAGAGGTGTATTAGTCTTGATAGAGAGGCTGCAAA
TAGCAGGAAACGTGAGCAGAGACTCCCTGGTGTCTGAAACACAGGCCAGATGGGCCCTCGAGCAGGAAAC
AGCTATGACCATGATTACGCCAAGCTATCAACTTTGTATAGAAAAGTTGGCACGCGCAGATTCCGTGTGG
GCCTGGTAATATCTTACCATTTTAAGCTATTTTAAGATTAGGGAAAAAAATTAAATAAAACTACTTTAAA
ATTACTTTCCTTAAAAAGCAACATATTTATTTAGTTTTTGTTTAACTGGCTCAAGATTGTAATATTTTAC
TTTTACATGTTTTTTTAAGTACCTAAATGTGTTCAAAAGTAAAGTATGTTATTGTTTTTTTTTTTTAATG
TTAGCTAAGCTTTAAATTGTAATATATTACTTTTAAAAGTGACTTTTTAAAAATGTAAATAAAAAAGTAA
CTATAAATGTGTAATGCATGTTATTTCTGTGGGTTTTTAATTTTCATCTCAACTGGGCTTACAATTTTAA
CATAATAAAAATCAAATCAAATCAAATCAGGCCCTTATTTGTCACATACACTCTTGTATACTGAAATAAA
CTAAATGTTGAGAAAAATTTAAATACACCAAAATAACGCATACCTTTTTTGTAATTACCTAAGTAAAACA
TTTAGTTCCTTTTTTAAGTGACTCAAGATTGTAATCTATTAATTGTAAAAGATAAAACTAGTGATCAATC
TGACGTGCTTCTATGCAGCCTGTGAGATTAATTGTGATGTTTAATTATTAAACAATTTAAATGGATCAAA
CATTTCACATGTGCTTATTGTGTCCAACAAAACCAGCAGAAGCACTTAAAAATATTGCATGACAACATGA
GTTTTTAATGTAAATTATATATACTTCCTAAACGAAGTTAATCATATTTCTAAAATAATAATGTCATTGA
AATATTTAAATAAATGATAAGCTTTAGTTGATTCAACATAAAATTGAAAGCAATAAGGACTTTTTTTTTT
TACAGCGGTGAAGCAAAAGCATGTAATAATCATATAATATAATAAATAAATAAATAAATAATGGCTCTTG
GTGCAAATATGAACACTTTAAATAAATATAGAATAAATATGATCAATAAGTCATAACGATGTGTTTTATG
TTGATTATAATTTAAACATGTTTCTAACGCAAGTTTTAAAAACTGTTTTAAAGTATTATTTTAAGTTATA
AGATCAATTTGACTCAACATTTTGTAGTGAAAATATGTTGTGTAAAATTAATATAATATACACTATAAAA
ATGCAGGGTTCCACACAATACATTAATGTTGTCCCAACACAAATCGATTAAGTTAACAAATATATGTGGA
TTGAACATAAAAAATTAAGTTGTCCCAATGAAATCTCAAGAATTGTGTTGTTTCAGCTCATTTTAAATAA
GTAGTTTTAACAAGTAAAAAATAACATATTTTTGAGTGTGTATATATATATATTACAAAATATAATAATA
TAAAATGTAAAAGATATAAACCATGCTACATATATTTAAGAGCTATTTTGCACATTACTTTTTTGCAAGC
CATTTTAGTGTTTTTTTTACAAATATATATTAGCTAAATATACAATATCTTAAATATACAATTAATCAGA
CATGCAATTAATGCATTTAACCTACATAAAAATACATGATCAACATATGTTTTATGCTGATTACAACTAA
ATCAAACGTAATGAAATTAATTTATAAAAGCGATTTAAATATGTCAATATTTTAAGTTAAAATCACTTGA
AACCTACTATAAATGAACTTAAATTAAAAAAATCTCCTTTAATTCCAATGCAACAGTGTTGTTTTTTCAG
CTGAGGACCCCCGGTGCAGATGGTTGGCCCCCGGCCCGCTATTCTAAGGAAGCCTTTCTTAATTTTAGGG
CGGCGCTGCATGCGCTCAGATCAGATTCACGGGTGGAGAGGGTTATTTTCTCTTTTTTATTTTTTCTTGC
CTGCTCATATTTGGGCCTGTGTGAACCCCAGGCTCCGCCTCGGCCCCCAGGAGCCGCTCTTATTTAAAGG
GGATCCTCGCCTTCAGTCTTCGTCCCAGTGGAAGCATCAGTCTTGTGATAACAACTTGGTGAGTCCTACA
GACCAGCGCTCGACTCTAGGCTTTAAATGCATTGATTTCTCTGGATTAGCTACCGGGAGAGTTTTAACTT
TGCTTATTAGTCTTGTGCTCGAACTGCTAGGTTTAAAGAGTGTTTTCTCTAATGCATGCATGAAGCGACA
GCTGAAAACCAGAAATAGAGCGTTTGTCCTCCTGTTAAACTCTAGCCTTTCTTTGGCATTTGTCAGTCCG
AGTCTTCAGCTGCCGGCAGGAGATTGGGTTTCAGTAACACTTGCTGAGCACAAACTACACGTGCTTTCTT
CAGATTTAATTCATTATTAATCATTCTAGATTTAAATGATGTTCTTACTCATTGCTGATTATTTTAGCCT
TGCGGAGCAGATTAAATGAGCACGTGTTTCATTAAGATTGATTTAAATATAATTAATATTTCACCACTGT
AGTTTTAAAATTGCCTTCTAAGTCATGGTTGATTTTTAATAGGTATCGGCTCTAATTAGATTACTATTTT
GGTTTTTAAATGTTATTTCTATTTCATTTGTAGGCTCGTTTTTAATGTGATTTTATTAGATTCTAGTTTT
AAAATCATCTCTTAGCCTTAATGAGCAGACTGAATGAACATGTTTCATTAAGATTAACTTCATTATAATG
AATTATTTAATCATTCTAGTGGGTTATAAATCAGCTCTATTTAAATTAATTGTCGTGTTTATTTCTATTT
AATTTTTGATTATTTTTTCAGGGTCGTTTTTATGTGATTTTTTCCCGTTTCTAATTTTAAACTAATTGTT
TGATTTTTATATGATTCGACTCTTTTTAAATGAATTGTTTTGCTTTTTTTATTGAGCATATATATATTAT
ACAATTTCAATCAACAATTGTTGTGCTTTTTAAATGTTGTTTCTATTTCATTTCTAGGGTCGATTTTATT
CGATTCTAGTTTTAAAATCGTGATTTTTAACTTCTAACCTTACTGAGCAGACTGAATGAACATGTTTCAT
CAAGATTAACTTCATTATAGTTAATTATTGAATCGTGCTAGTGGTTTATAAATCAGCTCTATTTAAATTA
ATCATCATCATTATTTCTATTTAATTTTTATTATTTCTTTAGGATTATTTTTATGTGATTTTTTTCACGT
TCTAGTTTTAAACTCAATGCTCATTACTGCTCACCCTTGCTGAGCAGTCTTTCGTTAAGATTAAATTAAT
TAATAACCATTCTAGTTTTAAAACAGTGTCTTAAGGCATAGCTGATATTTTACAAGTTTACTATTTAATA
TATCTCCTTTCTTTTTTTAGGGTCGATTTCATCTGATTTGATTAATTTTTATTATCTTCACTAAGCTTTT
TGTTCTAGGTTTTATTCTCAGTATTATTACTGTTATATTTGAACTGAATTTCTCCTCATAGTTTATTCAT
TTTATTTATTTATTTTTTGTTTATTCGCTATTTTGTATTTTAGTTTTTAATTAGAAATTTTATTAGAATC
GTTTTGAACTAGTTTTTATGCACTCTAACATTAATATTAAATCATAACTATTATTTTTATTATAATTTAT
TTGTGTTTATCTTTTTGTGTAGCTTTCATGTGTTTTTATTTTAGTTTTATTATGTTTGCATTGAATTTTT
TGGACTAGTTTATATAACGATATACAGAAAAGCCATGACAACAAATGTTTTTATAATACCTATTAAGTAT
AAGCTAATCAGATTTCCACTATTCTGTTCAAAGTTAACATTATTAGCCATTCTGATGGATCATTTGACAT
TTGTCATATGTCTTTATGAACACTGCTCTTTCAGATGCCACTTTTAAAGCTGTTTTTTACAGTAAATGAA
CGTTTATTATTATGACATTATTTCCTAAGGCCTCTAGAGTACAGCAGGATGTGGCGTGTGCATTACCGTG
TAATTATGCTGACTGTAAATGTGCATTTATAGACTGTCAGCATGTCTGACTGTGCGCTGTTGTGATTGGT
CCTGCACAGACCAAGGCAAGTTTGTACAAAAAAGCAGGCTCGAATTGGAGCTCCACCGCGGTGGCGGCCG
CTCTAGAACTAGTGGATCCCCCGGTGCCGCCACCATGGCACCCAAGAAGAAGAGGAAGATGCCGCCTAAA
CGCAAGACACTCAATGCCGCTGCCGAAGCCAATGCCCACGCTGATGGCCATGCTGATGGCAATGCTGATG
GTCATGTCGCTAACACTGCAGCAAGCAGCAACAACGCCCGTTTTGCGGACTTGACCAACATTGACACACC
CGGCCTCGGCCCTACCACGACGACGTTACTTGTCGAGCCCGCTCGTTCGAAACGCCAGAGAGTCTCGAGG
GCCTGTGATCAGTGTCGAGCTGCACGTGAAAAGTGTGATGGAATCCAGCCGGCTTGCTTCCCCTGTGTGT
CGCAGGGCCGGTCGTGTACCTACCAGGCCAGTCCCAAGAAGCGAGGAGTCCAGACGGGCTACATCCGCAC
TCTCGAACTGGCTCTGGCTTGGATGTTCGAGAACGTTGCCCGCAGCGAGGACGCCCTCCACAATCTTTTG
GTCCGTGATGCTGGCCAGGGCAGCGCTCTCCTGGTCGGCAAAGACTCGCCTGCTGCAGAACGCCTGCATG
CAAGATGGGCGACGAGTCGAGTCAACAAAAGCATCACCCGTCTTCTCTCAGGTGCTAGCACTAGTAGCGC
CGGTCAACAGCAACAGCTGCAATCATTAGTGCCACTGACCCCGTCTGCTTTGTTTGGTGGCGCCAATTTT
AATCAAAGTGGGAATATTGCTGATAGCTCATTGTCCTTCACTTTCACTAACAGTAGCAACGGTCCGAACC
TCATAACAACTCAAACAAATTCTCAAGCGCTTTCACAACCAATTGCCTCCTCTAACGTTCATGATAACTT
CATGAATAATGAAATCACGGCTAGTAAAATTGATGATGGTAATAATTCAAAACCACTGTCACCTGGTTGG
ACGGACCAAACTGCGTATAACGCGTTTGGAATCACTACAGGGATGTTTAATACCACTACAATGGATGATG
TATATAACTATCTATTCGATGATGAAGATACCCCACCAAACCCAAAAAAAGAGTAAGAATTCACTATAGT
GAGTCGTATTACGTAGATCCAGACATGATAAGATACATTGATGAGTTTGGACAAACCACAACTAGAATGC
AGTGAAAAAAATGCTTTATTTGTGAAATTTGTGATGCTATTGCTTTATTTGTAACCATTATAAGCTGCAA
TAAACAAGTTAACAACAACAATTGCATTCATTTTATGTTTCAGGTTCAGGGGGAGGTGTGGGAGGTTTTT
TAATTCGCGGCCATCAAGCTTATCGATAC
Features (pLannotate 1.2.2; 26 found; start..end, strand, type, name):
     41..61      -  protein_bind   attB2: mutant version of attB; core recombination site for the Gateway® BP reaction BP Clonase™
     64..171     -  misc_feature   MCS: pBluescript multiple cloning site
    209..229     +  CDS            lacZα (fragment): LacZα fragment of β-galactosidase; lacZ fragment
    245..379     -  polyA_signal   SV40 poly(A) signal: SV40 polyadenylation signal
    402..485     -  CDS            large T antigen (fragment): large T antigen from SV40 (simian virus 40)
   1600..2277    +  CDS            mRFP1: monomeric derivative of DsRed (Campbell et al., 2002) mammalian codon-optimized
   2284..2416    -  polyA_signal   SV40 poly(A) signal: SV40 polyadenylation signal
   2973..3013    -  misc_feature   MCS (fragment): pBluescript multiple cloning site
   3026..3044    -  promoter       T3 promoter: promoter for bacteriophage T3 RNA polymerase
   3087..3109    -  protein_bind   lac operator (fragment): The lac repressor binds to the lac operator to inhibit transcription in E. coli. This inhibition can be relieved by adding lactose or isopropyl-β-D-thiogalactopyranoside (IPTG). lac repressor encoded by lacI
   3113..3143    -  promoter       lac promoter: promoter for the E. coli lac operon
   3158..3179    -  protein_bind   CAP binding site: CAP binding activates transcription in the presence of cAMP. E. coli catabolite activator protein
   3192..3284    -  CDS            lacI (fragment): lac repressor; lacI; The lac repressor binds to the lac operator to inhibit transcription in E. coli. This inhibition can be relieved by adding lactose or isopropyl-β-D-thiogalactopyranoside (IPTG).
   3467..4055    -  rep_origin     ori: high-copy-number ColE1/pMB1/pBR322/pUC origin of replication
   4226..5086    -  CDS            AmpR: β-lactamase; bla; confers resistance to ampicillin, carbenicillin, and related antibiotics
   5087..5191    -  promoter       AmpR promoter: bla
   5217..5542    -  rep_origin     M13 ori (fragment) (sequence partly withheld): M13 bacteriophage origin of replication; arrow indicates direction of (+) strand synthesis
   5545..5829    +  CDS            tyr (fragment): TYRO_ORYLA - Also known as tyro. Experimental evidence at transcript level: Swiss-Prot protein existence level 2. This is a copper-containing oxidase that functions in the formation of pigments such as melanins and other polyphenolic compounds. From Oryzias latipes (Japanese rice fish) (Japanese killifish).
   6411..6431    +  protein_bind   attB4: mutant version of attB; core recombination site for the Gateway® BP reaction BP Clonase™
  10389..10409   +  protein_bind   attB1: mutant version of attB; core recombination site for the Gateway® BP reaction BP Clonase™
  10420..10466   +  misc_feature   MCS (fragment): pBluescript multiple cloning site
  10501..11088   +  CDS            qa-1f (fragment): QA1F_NEUCR - Protein predicted: Swiss-Prot protein existence level 4. Transcription activation of genes for enzymes and proteins of quinate metabolism by binding to a 16 base-pair sequence (consensus 5'- GGRTAARYRYTTAYCC-3') in front of each Qa genes. From Neurospora crassa (strain ATCC 24698 / 74-OR23-1A / CBS 708.71 / DSM 1257 / FGSC 987).
  11134..11478   +  CDS            GAL4 activation domain: activation domain of the GAL4 transcriptional activator; Saccharomyces cerevisiae GAL4 (truncated)
  11486..11503   -  promoter       T7 promoter (fragment): promoter for bacteriophage T7 RNA polymerase
  11508..11642   -  polyA_signal   SV40 poly(A) signal: SV40 polyadenylation signal
  11715..28      +  misc_feature   MCS (fragment) (across the origin): pBluescript multiple cloning site
