[The description below was written by a language model from this plasmid's Addgene catalogue record and pLannotate feature annotations shown in this document.]
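Description:
pTol2CG2-acta1:QFGal4-SV40pA is a zebrafish transgenesis plasmid built by multisite Gateway cloning into a modified pDestTol2CG2 destination vector from the Tol2 kit. It is maintained in E. coli as a high-copy plasmid through a ColE1/pUC-type origin and selected with ampicillin via the β-lactamase gene. A partial M13/f1 origin and remnants of pBluescript (lac promoter and operator, T3 and T7 promoter fragments, polylinker pieces) are also annotated. A short match to medaka tyrosinase next to the backbone probably reflects sequence flanking the original medaka Tol2 element. The Tol2 arms themselves are not called in the feature table, although the backbone name and stated purpose imply them. The catalogue size (11,753 bp) and the sequenced record (11,731 nt) differ slightly.

The payload lies between attB4 and attB2. The roughly 4 kb interval between attB4 and attB1 is unannotated and corresponds to the position of the 5′ entry element, which the record identifies as the zebrafish acta1 skeletal-muscle promoter. Downstream of attB1 is QFGal4, a chimeric transcription factor that joins an N-terminal portion of the Neurospora crassa QF (qa-1f) activator, which recognises QUAS sites, to the yeast GAL4 activation domain. It is terminated by an SV40 polyadenylation signal. A second cassette serves as the transgenesis marker: the backbone's original cmlc2:GFP was replaced by cmlc2-driven membrane-targeted mRFP with an SV40 poly(A), placed in reverse orientation, so carriers can be recognised by red heart fluorescence.

The construct serves as a driver in the Q binary expression system. With Tol2 transposase it can be integrated into the zebrafish genome to produce muscle-specific QFGal4, which then activates QUAS-linked effector or reporter transgenes.
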