Addgene plasmid #155121: pTol2CG2-acta1:QFGal4-SV40pA
Purpose: Tol2 vector for skeletal-muscle expression of QFGal4. Contains cmlc2:mRFP-SV40pA transgenesis marker
Depositing lab: Bret Pearson. Depositing organization: Hospital for Sick Children. Publication: An optimized QF-binary expression system for use in zebrafish. Burgess J, Burrows JT, Sadhak R, Chiang S, Weiss A, D'Amata C, Molinaro AM, Zhu S, Long M, Hu C, Krause HM, Pearson BJ. Dev Biol. 2020 Jul 19. pii: S0012-1606(20)30202-5. doi: 10.1016/j.ydbio.2020.07.007. PubMed 32697972.
Backbone
  Vector backbone: pDestTol2CG2 (Tol2 kit 1.0 #395)
  Backbone manufacturer: Esther Fujimoto, Chien lab
  Backbone size w/o insert (bp): 6251
  Total vector size (bp): 11753
  Modifications to backbone: cmlc2:GFP replaced with cmlc2:membrane-mRFP in reverse orientation
  Vector type: Zebrafish expression
  Selectable markers: cmlc2:mRFP
Growth in bacteria
  Bacterial resistance: Ampicillin, 100 μg/mL
  Growth temperature: 37°C
  Growth strain: DH5alpha
  Copy number: High Copy
Gene/Insert
  Gene/Insert name: acta1:QFGal4
  Species: D. rerio (zebrafish), S. cerevisiae (budding yeast); Neurospora crassa
  Insert size (bp): 5502
  GenBank ID: 855828 3875756
  Promoter: acta1
  Cloning method: Gateway Cloning
  Sequencing primers: 5′ gctgcaaatagcaggaaacg; 3′ GAGGATCATAATCAGCCATA
Terms and licenses: Academic/Nonprofit Terms; Industry Terms: Not Available to Industry
How to cite: pTol2CG2-acta1:QFGal4-SV40pA was a gift from Bret Pearson (Addgene plasmid # 155121 ; http://n2t.net/addgene:155121 ; RRID:Addgene_155121)
